>Addgene plasmid #239246 | pLJC5-HK2-3xFLAG | addgene full sequence | sequence record 478652 | Addgene NGS Result
TTGAGATCCTTTTTTTCTGCGCGTAATCTGCTGCTTGCAAACAAAAAAACCACCGCTACCAGCGGTGGTT
TGTTTGCCGGATCAAGAGCTACCAACTCTTTTTCCGAAGGTAACTGGCTTCAGCAGAGCGCAGATACCAA
ATACTGTTCTTCTAGTGTAGCCGTAGTTAGGCCACCACTTCAAGAACTCTGTAGCACCGCCTACATACCT
CGCTCTGCTAATCCTGTTACCAGTGGCTGCTGCCAGTGGCGATAAGTCGTGTCTTACCGGGTTGGACTCA
AGACGATAGTTACCGGATAAGGCGCAGCGGTCGGGCTGAACGGGGGGTTCGTGCACACAGCCCAGCTTGG
AGCGAACGACCTACACCGAACTGAGATACCTACAGCGTGAGCTATGAGAAAGCGCCACGCTTCCCGAAGG
GAGAAAGGCGGACAGGTATCCGGTAAGCGGCAGGGTCGGAACAGGAGAGCGCACGAGGGAGCTTCCAGGG
GGAAACGCCTGGTATCTTTATAGTCCTGTCGGGTTTCGCCACCTCTGACTTGAGCGTCGATTTTTGTGAT
GCTCGTCAGGGGGGCGGAGCCTATGGAAAAACGCCAGCAACGCGGCCTTTTTACGGTTCCTGGCCTTTTG
CTGGCCTTTTGCTCACATGTTCTTTCCTGCGTTATCCCCTGATTCTGTGGATAACCGTATTACCGCCTTT
GAGTGAGCTGATACCGCTCGCCGCAGCCGAACGACCGAGCGCAGCGAGTCAGTGAGCGAGGAAGCGGAAG
AGCGCCCAATACGCAAACCGCCTCTCCCCGCGCGTTGGCCGATTCATTAATGCAGCTGGCACGACAGGTT
TCCCGACTGGAAAGCGGGCAGTGAGCGCAACGCAATTAATGTGAGTTAGCTCACTCATTAGGCACCCCAG
GCTTTACACTTTATGCTTCCGGCTCGTATGTTGTGTGGAATTGTGAGCGGATAACAATTTCACACAGGAA
ACAGCTATGACCATGATTACGCCAAGCGCGCAATTAACCCTCACTAAAGGGAACAAAAGCTGGAGCTGCA
AGCTTAATGTAGTCTTATGCAATACTCTTGTAGTCTTGCAACATGGTAACGATGAGTTAGCAACATGCCT
TACAAGGAGAGAAAAAGCACCGTGCATGCCGATTGGTGGAAGTAAGGTGGTACGATCGTGCCTTATTAGG
AAGGCAACAGACGGGTCTGACATGGATTGGACGAACCACTGAATTGCCGCATTGCAGAGATATTGTATTT
AAGTGCCTAGCTCGATACATAAACGGGTCTCTCTGGTTAGACCAGATCTGAGCCTGGGAGCTCTCTGGCT
AACTAGGGAACCCACTGCTTAAGCCTCAATAAAGCTTGCCTTGAGTGCTTCAAGTAGTGTGTGCCCGTCT
GTTGTGTGACTCTGGTAACTAGAGATCCCTCAGACCCTTTTAGTCAGTGTGGAAAATCTCTAGCAGTGGC
GCCCGAACAGGGACTTGAAAGCGAAAGGGAAACCAGAGGAGCTCTCTCGACGCAGGACTCGGCTTGCTGA
AGCGCGCACGGCAAGAGGCGAGGGGCGGCGACTGGTGAGTACGCCAAAAATTTTGACTAGCGGAGGCTAG
AAGGAGAGAGATGGGTGCGAGAGCGTCAGTATTAAGCGGGGGAGAATTAGATCGCGATGGGAAAAAATTC
GGTTAAGGCCAGGGGGAAAGAAAAAATATAAATTAAAACATATAGTATGGGCAAGCAGGGAGCTAGAACG
ATTCGCAGTTAATCCTGGCCTGTTAGAAACATCAGAAGGCTGTAGACAAATACTGGGACAGCTACAACCA
TCCCTTCAGACAGGATCAGAAGAACTTAGATCATTATATAATACAGTAGCAACCCTCTATTGTGTGCATC
AAAGGATAGAGATAAAAGACACCAAGGAAGCTTTAGACAAGATAGAGGAAGAGCAAAACAAAAGTAAGAC
CACCGCACAGCAAGCAGCAGCTGATCTTCAGACCTGGAGGAGGAGATATGAGGGACAATTGGAGAAGTGA
ATTATATAAATATAAAGTAGTAAAAATTGAACCATTAGGAGTAGCACCCACCAAGGCAAAGAGAAGAGTG
GTGCAGAGAGAAAAAAGAGCAGTGGGAATAGGAGCTTTGTTCCTTGGGTTCTTGGGAGCAGCAGGAAGCA
CTATGGGCGCAGCGTCAATGACGCTGACGGTACAGGCCAGACAATTATTGTCTGGTATAGTGCAGCAGCA
GAACAATTTGCTGAGGGCTATTGAGGCGCAACAGCATCTGTTGCAACTCACAGTCTGGGGCATCAAGCAG
CTCCAGGCAAGAATCCTGGCTGTGGAAAGATACCTAAAGGATCAACAGCTCCTGGGGATTTGGGGTTGCT
CTGGAAAACTCATTTGCACCACTGCTGTGCCTTGGAATGCTAGTTGGAGTAATAAATCTCTGGAACAGAT
TTGGAATCACACGACCTGGATGGAGTGGGACAGAGAAATTAACAATTACACAAGCTTAATACACTCCTTA
ATTGAAGAATCGCAAAACCAGCAAGAAAAGAATGAACAAGAATTATTGGAATTAGATAAATGGGCAAGTT
TGTGGAATTGGTTTAACATAACAAATTGGCTGTGGTATATAAAATTATTCATAATGATAGTAGGAGGCTT
GGTAGGTTTAAGAATAGTTTTTGCTGTACTTTCTATAGTGAATAGAGTTAGGCAGGGATATTCACCATTA
TCGTTTCAGACCCACCTCCCAACCCCGAGGGGACCCGACAGGCCCGAAGGAATAGAAGAAGAAGGTGGAG
AGAGAGACAGAGACAGATCCATTCGATTAGTGAACGGATCTCGACGGTATCGATCACGAGACTAGCCTCG
AGCGGGATCTGGCCTCCGCGCCGGGTTTTGGCGCCTCCCGCGGGCGCCCCCCTCCTCACGGCGAGCGCTG
CCACGTCAGACGAAGGGCGCAGCGAGCGTCCTGATCCTTCCGCCCGGACGCTCAGGACAGCGGCCCGCTG
CTCATAAGACTCGGCCTTAGAACCCCAGTATCAGCAGAAGGACATTTTAGGACGGGACTTGGGTGACTCT
AGGGCACTGGTTTTCTTTCCAGAGAGCGGAACAGGCGAGGAAAAGTAGTCCCTTCTCGGCGATTCTGCGG
AGGGATCTCCGTGGGGCGGTGAACGCCGATGATTATATAAGGACGCGCCGGGTGTGGCACAGCTAGTTCC
GTCGCAGCCGGGATTTGGGTCGCGGTTCTTGTTTGTGGATCGCTGTGATCGTCACTTGGTGAGTAGCGGG
CTGCTGGGCTGGCCGGGGCTTTCGTGGCCGCCGGGCCGCTCGGTGGGACGGAAGCGTGTGGAGAGACCGC
CAAGGGCTGTAGTCTGGGTCCGCGAGCAAGGTTGCCCTGAACTGGGGGTTGGGGGGAGCGCAGCAAAATG
GCGGCTGTTCCCGAGTCTTGAATGGAAGACGCTTGTGAGGCGGGCTGTGAGGTCGTTGAAACAAGGTGGG
GGGCATGGTGGGCGGCAAGAACCCAAGGTCTTGAGGCCTTCGCTAATGCGGGAAAGCTCTTATTCGGGTG
AGATGGGCTGGGGCACCATCTGGGGACCCTGACGTGAAGTTTGTCACTGACTGGAGAACTCGGTTTGTCG
TCTGTTGCGGGGGCGGCAGTTATGGCGGTGCCGTTGGGCAGTGCACCCGTACCTTTGGGAGCGCGCGCCC
TCGTCGTGTCGTGACGTCACCCGTTCTGTTGGCTTATAATGCAGGGTGGGGCCACCTGCCGGTAGGTGTG
CGGTAGGCTTTTCTCCGTCGCAGGACGCAGGGTTCGGGCCTAGGGTAGGCTCTCCTGAATCGACAGGCGC
CGGACCTCTGGTGAGGGGAGGGATAAGTGAGGCGTCAGTTTCTTTGGTCGGTTTTATGTACCTATCTTCT
TAAGTAGCTGAAGCTCCGGTTTTGAACTATGCGCTCGGGGTTGGCGAGTGTGTTTTGTGAAGTTTTTTAG
GCACCTTTTGAAATGTAATCATTTGGGTCAATATGTAATTTTCAGTGTTAGACTAGTAAATTGTCCGCTA
AATTCTGGCCGTTTTTGGCTTTTTTGTTAGACGAAGCGCTAGCGCTACCGGTTTAATTAACGGCAGGATG
ATTGCCTCGCATCTGCTTGCCTACTTCTTCACGGAGCTCAACCATGACCAAGTGCAGAAGGTTGACCAGT
ATCTCTACCACATGCGCCTCTCTGATGAGACCCTCTTGGAGATCTCTAAGCGGTTCCGCAAGGAGATGGA
GAAAGGGCTTGGAGCCACCACTCACCCTACTGCAGCAGTGAAGATGCTGCCCACCTTTGTGAGGTCCACT
CCAGATGGGACAGAACACGGAGAGTTCCTGGCTCTGGATCTTGGAGGGACCAACTTCCGTGTGCTTTGGG
TGAAAGTAACGGACAATGGGCTCCAGAAGGTGGAGATGGAGAATCAGATCTATGCCATCCCTGAGGACAT
CATGCGAGGCAGTGGCACCCAGCTGTTTGACCACATTGCCGAATGCCTGGCTAACTTCATGGATAAGCTA
CAAATCAAAGACAAGAAGCTCCCACTGGGTTTTACCTTCTCGTTCCCCTGCCACCAGACTAAACTAGACG
AGAGTTTCCTGGTCTCATGGACCAAGGGATTCAAGTCCAGTGGAGTGGAAGGCAGAGACGTTGTGGCTCT
GATCCGGAAGGCCATCCAGAGGAGAGGGGACTTTGATATCGACATTGTGGCTGTGGTGAATGACACAGTT
GGGACCATGATGACCTGTGGTTATGATGACCACAACTGTGAGATTGGTCTCATTGTGGGCACGGGCAGCA
ACGCCTGCTACATGGAAGAGATGCGCCACATCGACATGGTGGAAGGCGATGAGGGGCGGATGTGCATCAA
TATGGAGTGGGGGGCCTTCGGGGACGATGGCTCGCTCAACGACATTCGCACTGAGTTTGACCAGGAGATT
GACATGGGCTCACTGAACCCGGGAAAGCAACTGTTTGAGAAGATGATCAGTGGGATGTACATGGGGGAGC
TGGTGAGGCTTATCCTGGTGAAGATGGCCAAGGAGGAGCTGCTCTTTGGGGGGAAGCTCAGCCCAGAGCT
TCTCAACACCGGTCGCTTTGAGACCAAAGACATCTCAGACATTGAAGGGGAGAAGGATGGCATCCGGAAG
GCCCGTGAGGTCCTGATGCGGTTGGGCCTGGACCCGACTCAGGAGGACTGCGTGGCCACTCACCGGATCT
GCCAGATCGTGTCCACACGCTCCGCCAGCCTGTGCGCAGCCACCCTGGCCGCCGTGCTGCAGCGCATCAA
GGAGAACAAAGGCGAGGAGCGGCTGCGCTCTACTATTGGGGTCGACGGTTCCGTCTACAAGAAACACCCC
CATTTTGCCAAGCGTCTACATAAGACCGTGCGGCGGCTGGTGCCCGGCTGCGATGTCCGCTTCCTCCGCT
CCGAGGATGGCAGTGGCAAAGGTGCAGCCATGGTGACAGCAGTGGCTTACCGGCTGGCCGATCAACACCG
TGCCCGCCAGAAGACATTAGAGCATCTGCAGCTGAGCCATGACCAGCTGCTGGAGGTCAAGAGGAGGATG
AAGGTAGAAATGGAGCGAGGTCTGAGCAAGGAGACTCATGCCAGTGCCCCCGTCAAGATGCTGCCCACCT
ACGTGTGTGCTACCCCGGACGGCACAGAGAAAGGGGACTTCTTGGCCTTGGACCTTGGAGGAACAAATTT
CCGGGTCCTGCTGGTCCGTGTTCGGAATGGGAAGTGGGGTGGAGTGGAGATGCACAACAAGATCTACGCC
ATCCCGCAGGAGGTCATGCACGGCACCGGGGACGAGCTCTTTGACCACATTGTCCAGTGCATCGCGGACT
TCCTCGAGTACATGGGCATGAAGGGCGTGTCCCTGCCTCTGGGTTTTACCTTCTCCTTCCCCTGCCAGCA
GAACAGCCTGGACGAGAGCATCCTCCTCAAGTGGACAAAAGGCTTCAAGGCATCTGGCTGCGAGGGCGAG
GACGTGGTGACCCTGCTGAAGGAAGCGATCCACCGGCGAGAGGAGTTTGACCTGGATGTGGTTGCTGTGG
TGAACGACACAGTCGGAACTATGATGACCTGTGGCTTTGAAGACCCTCACTGTGAAGTTGGCCTCATTGT
TGGCACGGGCAGCAATGCCTGCTACATGGAGGAGATGCGCAATGTGGAACTGGTGGAAGGAGAAGAGGGG
CGGATGTGTGTGAACATGGAATGGGGGGCCTTCGGGGACAATGGATGCCTAGATGACTTCCGCACAGAAT
TTGATGTGGCTGTGGATGAGCTTTCACTCAACCCGGGCAAGCAGAGGTTCGAGAAAATGATCAGTGGAAT
GTACCTGGGTGAGATTGTCCGTAACATTCTCATCGATTTCACCAAGCGTGGACTACTCTTCCGAGGCCGC
ATCTCAGAGCGGCTCAAGACAAGGGGCATCTTTGAAACCAAGTTCTTGTCTCAGATTGAGAGTGACTGCC
TGGCCCTGCTGCAAGTCCGAGCCATCCTGCAACACTTAGGGCTTGAGAGCACCTGTGACGACAGCATCAT
TGTTAAGGAGGTGTGCACTGTGGTGGCCCGGCGGGCAGCCCAGCTCTGTGGCGCAGGCATGGCCGCTGTG
GTGGACAGGATACGAGAAAACCGTGGGCTGGACGCTCTCAAAGTGACAGTGGGTGTGGATGGGACCCTCT
ACAAGCTACATCCTCACTTTGCCAAAGTCATGCATGAGACAGTGAAGGACCTGGCTCCGAAATGTGATGT
GTCTTTCCTGCAGTCAGAGGATGGCAGCGGGAAGGGGGCGGCGCTCATCACTGCTGTGGCCTGCCGCATC
CGTGAGGCTGGACAGCGAGGAGGAAGTGCGGCCGCAGGCGACTACAAAGACCATGACGGTGATTATAAAG
ATCATGACATTGATTACAAGGATGACGATGACAAGTAATAAGAATTCTCGACCTCGAGACAAATGGCAGT
ATTCATCCACAATTTTAAAAGAAAAGGGGGGATTGGGGGGTACAGTGCAGGGGAAAGAATAGTAGACATA
ATAGCAACAGACATACAAACTAAAGAATTACAAAAACAAATTACAAAAATTCAAAATTTTCGGGTTTATT
ACAGGGACAGCAGAGATCCACTTTGGCCGCGGCTCGAGGGGGTTGGGGTTGCGCCTTTTCCAAGGCAGCC
CTGGGTTTGCGCAGGGACGCGGCTGCTCTGGGCGTGGTTCCGGGAAACGCAGCGGCGCCGACCCTGGGTC
TCGCACATTCTTCACGTCCGTTCGCAGCGTCACCCGGATCTTCGCCGCTACCCTTGTGGGCCCCCCGGCG
ACGCTTCCTGCTCCGCCCCTAAGTCGGGAAGGTTCCTTGCGGTTCGCGGCGTGCCGGACGTGACAAACGG
AAGCCGCACGTCTCACTAGTACCCTCGCAGACGGACAGCGCCAGGGAGCAATGGCAGCGCGCCGACCGCG
ATGGGCTGTGGCCAATAGCGGCTGCTCAGCAGGGCGCGCCGAGAGCAGCGGCCGGGAAGGGGCGGTGCGG
GAGGCGGGGTGTGGGGCGGTAGTGTGGGCCCTGTTCCTGCCCGCGCGGTGTTCCGCATTCTGCAAGCCTC
CGGAGCGCACGTCGGCAGTCGGCTCCCTCGTTGACCGAATCACCGACCTCTCTCCCCAGGGGGATCCACC
GGAGCTTACCATGACCGAGTACAAGCCCACGGTGCGCCTCGCCACCCGCGACGACGTCCCCAGGGCCGTA
CGCACCCTCGCCGCCGCGTTCGCCGACTACCCCGCCACGCGCCACACCGTCGATCCGGACCGCCACATCG
AGCGGGTCACCGAGCTGCAAGAACTCTTCCTCACGCGCGTCGGGCTCGACATCGGCAAGGTGTGGGTCGC
GGACGACGGCGCCGCGGTGGCGGTCTGGACCACGCCGGAGAGCGTCGAAGCGGGGGCGGTGTTCGCCGAG
ATCGGCCCGCGCATGGCCGAGTTGAGCGGTTCCCGGCTGGCCGCGCAGCAACAGATGGAAGGCCTCCTGG
CGCCGCACCGGCCCAAGGAGCCCGCGTGGTTCCTGGCCACCGTCGGCGTCTCGCCCGACCACCAGGGCAA
GGGTCTGGGCAGCGCCGTCGTGCTCCCCGGAGTGGAGGCGGCCGAGCGCGCCGGGGTGCCCGCCTTCCTG
GAGACCTCCGCGCCCCGCAACCTCCCCTTCTACGAGCGGCTCGGCTTCACCGTCACCGCCGACGTCGAGG
TGCCCGAAGGACCGCGCACCTGGTGCATGACCCGCAAGCCCGGTGCCTGACGCCCGCCCCACGACCCGCA
GCGCCCGACCGAAAGGAGCGCACGACCCCATGCATCGGTACCTTTAAGACCAATGACTTACAAGGCAGCT
GTAGATCTTAGCCACTTTTTAAAAGAAAAGGGGGGACTGGAAGGGCTAATTCACTCCCAACGAAGACAAG
ATCTGCTTTTTGCTTGTACTGGGTCTCTCTGGTTAGACCAGATCTGAGCCTGGGAGCTCTCTGGCTAACT
AGGGAACCCACTGCTTAAGCCTCAATAAAGCTTGCCTTGAGTGCTTCAAGTAGTGTGTGCCCGTCTGTTG
TGTGACTCTGGTAACTAGAGATCCCTCAGACCCTTTTAGTCAGTGTGGAAAATCTCTAGCAGTAGTAGTT
CATGTCATCTTATTATTCAGTATTTATAACTTGCAAAGAAATGAATATCAGAGAGTGAGAGGAACTTGTT
TATTGCAGCTTATAATGGTTACAAATAAAGCAATAGCATCACAAATTTCACAAATAAAGCATTTTTTTCA
CTGCATTCTAGTTGTGGTTTGTCCAAACTCATCAATGTATCTTATCATGTCTGGCTCTAGCTATCCCGCC
CCTAACTCCGCCCATCCCGCCCCTAACTCCGCCCAGTTCCGCCCATTCTCCGCCCCATGGCTGACTAATT
TTTTTTATTTATGCAGAGGCCGAGGCCGCCTCGGCCTCTGAGCTATTCCAGAAGTAGTGAGGAGGCTTTT
TTGGAGGCCTAGGGACGTACCCAATTCGCCCTATAGTGAGTCGTATTACGCGCGCTCACTGGCCGTCGTT
TTACAACGTCGTGACTGGGAAAACCCTGGCGTTACCCAACTTAATCGCCTTGCAGCACATCCCCCTTTCG
CCAGCTGGCGTAATAGCGAAGAGGCCCGCACCGATCGCCCTTCCCAACAGTTGCGCAGCCTGAATGGCGA
ATGGG
[124 nt withheld, positions 9246-9369]
C
[91 nt withheld, positions 9371-9461]
A
[49 nt withheld, positions 9463-9511]
CCTTTGACGTTGGAGTCCACGTTCTTT
[37 nt withheld, positions 9539-9575]
ACCCTATCTCGGTCTATTCTTTTGATTTATAAGGGATTTTGCCGATTTCGGCCTATTGGTTAAAAAATGA
GCTGATTTAACAAAAATTTAACGCGAATTTTAACAAAATATTAACGCTTACAATTTAGGTGGCACTTTTC
GGGGAAATGTGCGCGGAACCCCTATTTGTTTATTTTTCTAAATACATTCAAATATGTATCCGCTCATGAG
ACAATAACCCTGATAAATGCTTCAATAATATTGAAAAAGGAAGAGTATGAGTATTCAACATTTCCGTGTC
GCCCTTATTCCCTTTTTTGCGGCATTTTGCCTTCCTGTTTTTGCTCACCCAGAAACGCTGGTGAAAGTAA
AAGATGCTGAAGATCAGTTGGGTGCACGAGTGGGTTACATCGAACTGGATCTCAACAGCGGTAAGATCCT
TGAGAGTTTTCGCCCCGAAGAACGTTTTCCAATGATGAGCACTTTTAAAGTTCTGCTATGTGGCGCGGTA
TTATCCCGTATTGACGCCGGGCAAGAGCAACTCGGTCGCCGCATACACTATTCTCAGAATGACTTGGTTG
AGTACTCACCAGTCACAGAAAAGCATCTTACGGATGGCATGACAGTAAGAGAATTATGCAGTGCTGCCAT
AACCATGAGTGATAACACTGCGGCCAACTTACTTCTGACAACGATCGGAGGACCGAAGGAGCTAACCGCT
TTTTTGCACAACATGGGGGATCATGTAACTCGCCTTGATCGTTGGGAACCGGAGCTGAATGAAGCCATAC
CAAACGACGAGCGTGACACCACGATGCCTGTAGCAATGGCAACAACGTTGCGCAAACTATTAACTGGCGA
ACTACTTACTCTAGCTTCCCGGCAACAATTAATAGACTGGATGGAGGCGGATAAAGTTGCAGGACCACTT
CTGCGCTCGGCCCTTCCGGCTGGCTGGTTTATTGCTGATAAATCTGGAGCCGGTGAGCGTGGGTCTCGCG
GTATCATTGCAGCACTGGGGCCAGATGGTAAGCCCTCCCGTATCGTAGTTATCTACACGACGGGGAGTCA
GGCAACTATGGATGAACGAAATAGACAGATCGCTGAGATAGGTGCCTCACTGATTAAGCATTGGTAACTG
TCAGACCAAGTTTACTCATATATACTTTAGATTGATTTAAAACTTCATTTTTAATTTAAAAGGATCTAGG
TGAAGATCCTTTTTGATAATCTCATGACCAAAATCCCTTAACGTGAGTTTTCGTTCCACTGAGCGTCAGA
CCCCGTAGAAAAGATCAAAGGATCTTC
Features (pLannotate 1.2.2; 27 found; start..end, strand, type, name):
      1..589     +  rep_origin     ori: high-copy-number ColE1/pMB1/pBR322/pUC origin of replication
    772..864     +  CDS            lacI (fragment): lac repressor; lacI; The lac repressor binds to the lac operator to inhibit transcription in E. coli. This inhibition can be relieved by adding lactose or isopropyl-β-D-thiogalactopyranoside (IPTG).
    877..898     +  protein_bind   CAP binding site: CAP binding activates transcription in the presence of cAMP. E. coli catabolite activator protein
    913..943     +  promoter       lac promoter: promoter for the E. coli lac operon
    947..969     +  protein_bind   lac operator (fragment): The lac repressor binds to the lac operator to inhibit transcription in E. coli. This inhibition can be relieved by adding lactose or isopropyl-β-D-thiogalactopyranoside (IPTG). lac repressor encoded by lacI
   1012..1030    +  promoter       T3 promoter: promoter for bacteriophage T3 RNA polymerase
   1058..1284    +  promoter       RSV promoter: Rous sarcoma virus enhancer/promoter
   1285..1465    +  LTR            5' LTR (truncated): truncated 5' long terminal repeat (LTR) from HIV-1
   1512..1637    +  misc_feature   HIV-1 Ψ: packaging signal of human immunodeficiency virus type 1
   1621..1984    +  CDS            HIV-1 gag (fragment): gag protein from human immunodeficiency virus 1; gag
   2130..2363    +  misc_feature   RRE: The Rev response element (RRE) of HIV-1 allows for Rev-dependent mRNA export from the nucleus to the cytoplasm.
   2740..2840    +  CDS            Rev (fragment): human immunodeficiency virus 1 (HIV-1) Rev protein; rev; enhances nuclear export of unspliced and incompletely spliced viral mRNAs
   2881..4092    +  promoter       UbC promoter: human ubiquitin C promoter
   4128..6878    +  CDS            HK2: HXK2_HUMAN - Experimental evidence at protein level: Swiss-Prot protein existence level 1. Catalyzes the phosphorylation of hexose, such as D-glucose and D-fructose, to hexose 6-phosphate (D-glucose 6-phosphate and D- fructose 6-phosphate, respectively) (PubMed:23185017, PubMed:26985301, PubMed:29298880). Mediates the initial step of glycolysis by catalyzing phosphorylation of D-glucose to D-glucose 6-phosphate (PubMed:29298880). Plays a key role in maintaining the integrity of the outer mitochondrial membrane by preventing the release of apoptogenic molecules from the intermembrane space and
   6900..6965    +  CDS            3xFLAG: three tandem FLAG® epitope tags, followed by an enterokinase cleavage site
   7013..7130    +  misc_feature   cPPT/CTS: central polypurine tract and central termination sequence of HIV-1
   7179..7689    +  promoter       hPGK promoter: human phosphoglycerate kinase 1 promoter
   7711..8310    +  CDS            PuroR: puromycin N-acetyltransferase; pac from Streptomyces alboniger; confers resistance to puromycin
   8353..8436    +  CDS            nef (fragment): NEF_HV1Z2 - Experimental evidence at protein level: Swiss-Prot protein existence level 1. Extracellular Nef protein targets CD4(+) T-lymphocytes for apoptosis by interacting with CXCR4 surface receptors. From Human immunodeficiency virus type 1 group M subtype D (isolate Z2/CDC-Z34) (HIV-1).
   8438..8671    +  LTR            3' LTR (ΔU3): self-inactivating 3' long terminal repeat (LTR) from HIV-1
   8743..8864    +  polyA_signal   SV40 poly(A) signal: SV40 polyadenylation signal
   8904..9039    +  rep_origin     SV40 ori: SV40 origin of replication
   9060..9078    -  promoter       T7 promoter: promoter for bacteriophage T7 RNA polymerase
   9086..9241    +  CDS            lacZα (fragment): LacZα fragment of β-galactosidase; lacZ fragment
   9246..9674    +  rep_origin     f1 ori (sequence partly withheld): f1 bacteriophage origin of replication; arrow indicates direction of (+) strand synthesis
   9727..9831    +  promoter       AmpR promoter: bla
   9832..10692   +  CDS            AmpR: β-lactamase; bla; confers resistance to ampicillin, carbenicillin, and related antibiotics
