[The description below was written by a language model from this plasmid's Addgene catalogue record and pLannotate feature annotations shown in this document.]
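Description:
pLJC5-HK2-3xFLAG is a lentiviral transfer plasmid of about 10.9 kb, built on the pLJC5 backbone for stable overexpression of human hexokinase 2 (HK2) in mammalian cells. In bacteria it is maintained through a high-copy ColE1/pUC-type origin and selected with ampicillin via the β-lactamase gene. An f1 origin, an SV40 origin and leftover lac/lacZα, T3 and T7 elements are also carried over from the parental cloning vector.

The viral portion has a third-generation, self-inactivating layout. An RSV enhancer/promoter drives a truncated HIV-1 5' LTR to produce the genomic RNA, followed by the Ψ packaging signal with a partial gag sequence and the Rev response element for Rev-dependent nuclear export. The ΔU3 3' LTR inactivates LTR promoter activity after integration, and an SV40 polyadenylation signal lies downstream. Between the LTRs, the human ubiquitin C (UbC) promoter drives the HK2 coding sequence, cloned between PacI and NotI sites and fused at its C terminus to a 3xFLAG epitope for immunodetection or affinity capture. The record notes that the insert carries the same set of silent mutations described for the related pLJC2-HK2-3xFLAG construct, but it does not list them or state their purpose. A cPPT/CTS element sits downstream of the insert, and a separate human PGK promoter drives puromycin N-acetyltransferase, so transduced cells can be selected with puromycin. No WPRE is annotated.

The stated purpose is lentiviral HK2 overexpression. The associated publication concerns hexokinase detachment from mitochondria and the Warburg effect, consistent with use in studies of glycolytic metabolism and hexokinase localisation.
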