Addgene plasmid #239246: pLJC5-HK2-3xFLAG
Purpose: HK2 lentiviral overexpression vector
Depositing lab: Jason Cantor. Depositing organization: Morgridge Institute for Research. Publication: Hexokinase detachment from mitochondria drives the Warburg effect to support compartmentalized ATP production. Huggler KS, Flickinger KM, Forsberg MH, Mellado Fritz CA, Chang GR, McGuire MF, Capitini CM, Cantor JR. Nat Metab. 2026 Jan 16. doi: 10.1038/s42255-025-01428-1. PubMed 41545565.
Backbone
  Vector backbone: pLJC5
  Vector type: Mammalian Expression, Lentiviral
  Selectable markers: Puromycin
Growth in bacteria
  Bacterial resistance: Ampicillin, 100 μg/mL
  Growth temperature: 37°C
  Growth strain: NEB Stable
  Copy number: High Copy
Gene/Insert
  Gene/Insert name: HK2
  Species: H. sapiens (human)
  Mutation: Insert contains the set of silent mutations described for pLJC2-HK2-3xFLAG
  Entrez Gene: HK2 (a.k.a. HKII, HXK2)
  Promoter: Ubc
  Tag / fusion protein: 3xFLAG (C terminal on insert)
  Cloning method: Restriction Enzyme; 5′ cloning site PacI (not destroyed); 3′ cloning site NotI (not destroyed)
  Sequencing primers: 5′ GTAAATTGTCCGCTAAATTCTGGC; 3′ CCCTTTTCTTTTAAAATTGTGGATGAATACTGCC
Terms and licenses: Academic/Nonprofit Terms; Industry Terms: Not Available to Industry
How to cite: pLJC5-HK2-3xFLAG was a gift from Jason Cantor (Addgene plasmid # 239246 ; http://n2t.net/addgene:239246 ; RRID:Addgene_239246)
